>Addgene plasmid #244506 | R989-X63-566 | addgene full sequence | sequence record 488799 | Addgene NGS Result
TTAATACGACTCACTATAGGGGAATTGTGAGCGGATAACAATTCCCCTCTAGAAATAATTTTGTTTAACT
TTAAGAAGGAGATATACATATGAGATCCCATCACCATCACCATCACGGCAAAATCGAAGAAGGTAAACTG
GTAATCTGGATTAACGGCGATAAAGGCTATAACGGTCTCGCTGAAGTCGGTAAGAAATTCGAGAAAGATA
CCGGAATTAAAGTCACCGTTGAGCATCCGGATAAACTGGAAGAGAAATTCCCACAGGTTGCGGCAACTGG
CGATGGCCCTGACATTATCTTCTGGGCACACGACCGCTTTGGTGGCTACGCTCAATCTGGCCTGTTGGCT
GAAATCACCCCGGACAAAGCGTTCCAGGACAAGCTGTATCCGTTTACCTGGGATGCCGTACGTTACAACG
GCAAGCTGATTGCTTACCCGATCGCTGTTGAAGCGTTATCGCTGATTTATAACAAAGATCTGCTGCCGAA
CCCGCCAAAAACCTGGGAAGAGATCCCGGCGCTGGATAAAGAACTGAAAGCGAAAGGTAAGAGCGCGCTG
ATGTTCAACCTGCAAGAACCGTACTTCACCTGGCCGCTGATTGCTGCTGACGGGGGTTATGCGTTCAAGT
ATGAAAACGGCAAGTACGACATTAAAGACGTGGGCGTGGATAACGCTGGCGCGAAAGCGGGTCTGACCTT
CCTGGTTGACCTGATTAAAAACAAACACATGAATGCAGACACCGATTACTCCATCGCAGAAGCTGCCTTT
AATAAAGGCGAAACAGCGATGACCATCAACGGCCCGTGGGCATGGTCCAACATCGACACCAGCAAAGTGA
ATTATGGTGTAACGGTACTGCCGACCTTCAAGGGTCAACCATCCAAACCGTTCGTTGGCGTGCTGAGCGC
AGGTATTAACGCCGCCAGTCCGAACAAAGAGCTGGCAAAAGAGTTCCTCGAAAACTATCTGCTGACTGAT
GAAGGTCTGGAAGCGGTTAATAAAGACAAACCGCTGGGTGCCGTAGCGCTGAAGTCTTACGAGGAAGAGT
TGGCGAAAGATCCACGTATTGCCGCCACCATGGAAAACGCCCAGAAAGGTGAAATCATGCCGAACATCCC
GCAGATGTCCGCTTTCTGGTATGCCGTGCGTACTGCGGTGATCAACGCCGCCAGCGGTCGTCAGACTGTC
GATGAAGCCCTGAAAGACGCGCAGACTAATTCGGGATCTGATATCACAAGTTTGTACAAAAAAGTTGGCG
AAAACCTGTACTTCCAAGGCATGACTGAATATAAACTTGTGGTAGTTGGAGCTGGTGGCGTAGGCAAGAG
TGCCTTGACGATACAGCTAATTCAGAATCATTTTGTGGACGAATATGATCCAACAATAGAGGATTCCTAC
AGGAAGCAAGTAGTAATTGATGGAGAAACCTGTCTCTTGGATATTCTCGACACAGCAGGTAAAGAGGAGT
ACAGTGCAATGAGGGACCAGTACATGAGGACTGGGGAGGGCTTTCTTTGTGTATTTGCCATAAATAATAC
TAAATCATTTGAAGATATTCACCATTATAGAGAACAAATTAAAAGAGTTAAGGACTCTGAAGATGTACCT
ATGGTCCTAGTAGGAAATAAATGTGATTTGCCTTCTAGAACAGTAGACACAAAACAGGCTCAGGACTTAG
CAAGAAGTTATGGAATTCCTTTTATTGAAACATCAGCAAAGACAAGACAGGGTGTTGATGATGCCTTCTA
TACATTAGTTCGAGAAATTCGAAAACATAAAGAAAAGTAATCAACTTTCTTGTACAAAGTGGTGATATCG
CTAGCTAGATAGCTAGAAGCTTGCGGCCGCACAGCTGTATACACGTGCAAGCCAGCCAGAACTCGCTCCT
GAAGACCCAGAGGATCTCGAGCACCACCACCACCACCACTAATGTTAATTAAGTTGGGCGTTCCTAGGCT
GATAAAACAGAATTTGCCTGGCGGCAGTAGCGCGGTGGTCCCACCTGACCCCATGCCGAACTCAGAAGTG
AAACGCCGTAGCGCCGATGGTAGTGTGGGGTCTCCCCATGCGAGAGTAGGGAACTGCCAGGCATCAAATA
AAACGAAAGGCTCAGTCGAAAGACTGGGCCTTTCGTTTTATCTGTTGTTTGTCGGTGAACGCTCTCCTGA
GTAGGACAAATCCGCCGGGAGCGGATTTGAACGTTGCGAAGCAACGGCCCGGAGGGTGGCGGGCAGGACG
CCCGCCATAAACTGCCAGGCATCAAATTAAGCAGAAGGCCATCCTGACGGATGGCCTTTTTGCGTTTCTA
CAAACTCTTTTGTTTATTTTTCTAAATACATTCAAATATGTATCCGCTGAGCAATAACTAGCATAACCCC
TTGGGGCCTCTAAACGGGTCTTGAGGGGTTTTTTGCTGAAAGGAGGAACTATATCCGGATTGGCGAATGG
G
[124 nt withheld, positions 2452-2575]
C
[91 nt withheld, positions 2577-2667]
A
[49 nt withheld, positions 2669-2717]
CCTTTGACGTTGGAGTCCACGTTCTTT
[37 nt withheld, positions 2745-2781]
ACCCTATCTCGGTCTATTCTTTTGATTTATAAGGGATTTTGCCGATTTCGGCCTATTGGTTAAAAAATGA
GCTGATTTAACAAAAATTTAACGCGAATTTTAACAAAATATTAACGTTTACAATTTCTGGCGGCACGATG
GCATGAGATTATCAAAAAGGATCTTCACCTAGATCCTTTTAAATTAAAAATGAAGTTTTAAATCAATCTA
AAGTATATATGAGTAAACTTGGTCTGACAGTTACCAATGCTTAATCAGTGAGGCACCTATCTCAGCGATC
TGTCTATTTCGTTCATCCATAGTTGCCTGACTCCCCGTCGTGTAGATAACTACGATACGGGAGGGCTTAC
CATCTGGCCCCAGTGCTGCAATGATACCGCGAGACCCACGCTCACCGGCTCCAGATTTATCAGCAATAAA
CCAGCCAGCCGGAAGGGCCGAGCGCAGAAGTGGTCCTGCAACTTTATCCGCCTCCATCCAGTCTATTAAT
TGTTGCCGGGAAGCTAGAGTAAGTAGTTCGCCAGTTAATAGTTTGCGCAACGTTGTTGCCATTGCTACAG
GCATCGTGGTGTCACGCTCGTCGTTTGGTATGGCTTCATTCAGCTCCGGTTCCCAACGATCAAGGCGAGT
TACATGATCCCCCATGTTGTGCAAAAAAGCGGTTAGCTCCTTCGGTCCTCCGATCGTTGTCAGAAGTAAG
TTGGCCGCAGTGTTATCACTCATGGTTATGGCAGCACTGCATAATTCTCTTACTGTCATGCCATCCGTAA
GATGCTTTTCTGTGACTGGTGAGTACTCAACCAAGTCATTCTGAGAATAGTGTATGCGGCGACCGAGTTG
CTCTTGCCCGGCGTCAATACGGGATAATACCGCGCCACATAGCAGAACTTTAAAAGTGCTCATCATTGGA
AAACGTTCTTCGGGGCGAAAACTCTCAAGGATCTTACCGCTGTTGAGATCCAGTTCGATGTAACCCACTC
GTGCACCCAACTGATCTTCAGCATCTTTTACTTTCACCAGCGTTTCTGGGTGAGCAAAAACAGGAAGGCA
AAATGCCGCAAAAAAGGGAATAAGGGCGACACGGAAATGTTGAATACTCATACTCTTCCTTTTTCAATCA
TGATTGAAGCATTTATCAGGGTTATTGTCTCATGAGCGGATACATATTTGAATGTATTTAGAAAAATAAA
CAAATAGGTCATGACCAAAATCCCTTAACGTGAGTTTTCGTTCCACTGAGCGTCAGACCCCGTAGAAAAG
ATCAAAGGATCTTCTTGAGATCCTTTTTTTCTGCGCGTAATCTGCTGCTTGCAAACAAAAAAACCACCGC
TACCAGCGGTGGTTTGTTTGCCGGATCAAGAGCTACCAACTCTTTTTCCGAAGGTAACTGGCTTCAGCAG
AGCGCAGATACCAAATACTGTCCTTCTAGTGTAGCCGTAGTTAGGCCACCACTTCAAGAACTCTGTAGCA
CCGCCTACATACCTCGCTCTGCTAATCCTGTTACCAGTGGCTGCTGCCAGTGGCGATAAGTCGTGTCTTA
CCGGGTTGGACTCAAGACGATAGTTACCGGATAAGGCGCAGCGGTCGGGCTGAACGGGGGGTTCGTGCAC
ACAGCCCAGCTTGGAGCGAACGACCTACACCGAACTGAGATACCTACAGCGTGAGCTATGAGAAAGCGCC
ACGCTTCCCGAAGGGAGAAAGGCGGACAGGTATCCGGTAAGCGGCAGGGTCGGAACAGGAGAGCGCACGA
GGGAGCTTCCAGGGGGAAACGCCTGGTATCTTTATAGTCCTGTCGGGTTTCGCCACCTCTGACTTGAGCG
TCGATTTTTGTGATGCTCGTCAGGGGGGCGGAGCCTATGGAAAAACGCCAGCAACGCGGCCTTTTTACGG
TTCCTGGCCTTTTGCTGGCCTTTTGCTCACATGTTCTTTCCTGCGTTATCCCCTGATTCTGTGGATAACC
GTATTACCGCCTTTGAGTGAGCTGATACCGCTCGCCGCAGCCGAACGACCGAGCGCAGCGAGTCAGTGAG
CGAGGAAGCGGAAGAGCGCCTGATGCGGTATTTTCTCCTTACGCATCTGTGCGGTATTTCACACCGCAAT
GGTGCACTCTCAGTACAATCTGCTCTGATGCCGCATAGTTAAGCCAGTATACACTCCGCTATCGCTACGT
GACTGGGTCATGGCTGCGCCCCGACACCCGCCAACACCCGCTGACGCGCCCTGACGGGCTTGTCTGCTCC
CGGCATCCGCTTACAGACAAGCTGTGACCGTCTCCGGGAGCTGCATGTGTCAGAGGTTTTCACCGTCATC
ACCGAAACGCGCGAGGCAGCTGCGGTAAAGCTCATCAGCGTGGTCGTGAAGCGATTCACAGATGTCTGCC
TGTTCATCCGCGTCCAGCTCGTTGAGTTTCTCCAGAAGCGTTAATGTCTGGCTTCTGATAAAGCGGGCCA
TGTTAAGGGCGGTTTTTTCCTGTTTGGTCACTGATGCCTCCGTGTAAGGGGGATTTCTGTTCATGGGGGT
AATGATACCGATGAAACGAGAGAGGATGCTCACGATACGGGTTACTGATGATGAACATGCCCGGTTACTG
GAACGTTGTGAGGGTAAACAACTGGCGGTATGGATGCGGCGGGACCAGAGAAAAATCACTCAGGGTCAAT
GCCAGCGCTTCGTTAATACAGATGTAGGTGTTCCACAGGGTAGCCAGCAGCATCCTGCGATGCAGATCCG
GAACATAATGGTGCAGGGCGCTGACTTCCGCGTTTCCAGACTTTACGAAACACGGAAACCGAAGACCATT
CATGTTGTTGCTCAGGTCGCAGACGTTTTGCAGCAGCAGTCGCTTCACGTTCGCTCGCGTATCGGTGATT
CATTCTGCTAACCAGTAAGGCAACCCCGCCAGCCTAGCCGGGTCCTCAACGACAGGAGCACGATCATGCT
AGTCATGCCCCGCGCCCACCGGAAGGAGCTGACTGGGTTGAAGGCTCTCAAGGGCATCGGTCGAGATCCC
GGTGCCTAATGAGTGAGCTAACTTACATTAATTGCGTTGCGCTCACTGCCCGCTTTCCAGTCGGGAAACC
TGTCGTGCCAGCTGCATTAATGAATCGGCCAACGCGCGGGGAGAGGCGGTTTGCGTATTGGGCGCCAGGG
TGGTTTTTCTTTTCACCAGTGAGACGGGCAACAGCTGATTGCCCTTCACCGCCTGGCCCTGAGAGAGTTG
CAGCAAGCGGTCCACGCTGGTTTGCCCCAGCAGGCGAAAATCCTGTTTGATGGTGGTTAACGGCGGGATA
TAACATGAGCTGTCTTCGGTATCGTCGTATCCCACTACCGAGATGTCCGCACCAACGCGCAGCCCGGACT
CGGTAATGGCGCGCATTGCGCCCAGCGCCATCTGATCGTTGGCAACCAGCATCGCAGTGGGAACGATGCC
CTCATTCAGCATTTGCATGGTTTGTTGAAAACCGGACATGGCACTCCAGTCGCCTTCCCGTTCCGCTATC
GGCTGAATTTGATTGCGAGTGAGATATTTATGCCAGCCAGCCAGACGCAGACGCGCCGAGACAGAACTTA
ATGGGCCCGCTAACAGCGCGATTTGCTGGTGACCCAATGCGACCAGATGCTCCACGCCCAGTCGCGTACC
GTCTTCATGGGAGAAAATAATACTGTTGATGGGTGTCTGGTCAGAGACATCAAGAAATAACGCCGGAACA
TTAGTGCAGGCAGCTTCCACAGCAATGGCATCCTGGTCATCCAGCGGATAGTTAATGATCAGCCCACTGA
CGCGTTGCGCGAGAAGATTGTGCACCGCCGCTTTACAGGCTTCGACGCCGCTTCGTTCTACCATCGACAC
CACCACGCTGGCACCCAGTTGATCGGCGCGAGATTTAATCGCCGCGACAATTTGCGACGGCGCGTGCAGG
GCCAGACTGGAGGTGGCAACGCCAATCAGCAACGACTGTTTGCCCGCCAGTTGTTGTGCCACGCGGTTGG
GAATGTAATTCAGCTCCGCCATCGCCGCTTCCACTTTTTCCCGCGTTTTCGCAGAAACGTGGCTGGCCTG
GTTCACCACGCGGGAAACGGTCTGATAAGAGACACCGGCATACTCTGCGACATCGTATAACGTTACTGGT
TTCACATTCACCACCCTGAATTGACTCTCTTCCGGGCGCTATCATGCCATACCGCGAAAGGTTTTGCGCC
ATTCGATGGTGTCCGGGATCTCGACGCTCTCCCTTATGCGACTCCTGCATTAGGAAGCAGCCCAGTAGTA
GGTTGAGGCCGTTGAGCACCGCCGCCGCAAGGAATGGTGCATGCAAGGAGATGGCGCCCAACAGTCCCCC
GGCCACGGGGCCTGCCACCATACCCACGCCGAAACAAGCGCTCATGAGCCCGAAGTGGCGAGCCCGATCT
TCCCCATCGGTGATGTCGGCGATATAGGCGCCAGCAACCGCACCTGTGGCGCCGGTGATGCCGGCCACGA
TGCGTCCGGCGTAGAGGATCGAGATCGATCTCGATCCCGCGAAA
Features (pLannotate 1.2.2; 27 found; start..end, strand, type, name):
      2..20      +  promoter       T7 promoter: promoter for bacteriophage T7 RNA polymerase
     21..45      +  protein_bind   lac operator: The lac repressor binds to the lac operator to inhibit transcription in E. coli. This inhibition can be relieved by adding lactose or isopropyl-β-D-thiogalactopyranoside (IPTG). lac repressor encoded by lacI
     60..82      +  RBS            RBS: efficient ribosome binding site from bacteriophage T7 gene 10 (Olins and Rangwala, 1989)
     99..116     +  CDS            7xHis (fragment): 6xHis affinity tag
    120..1217    +  CDS            MBP: maltose binding protein from E. coli; malE (mutated); This version of the gene does not encode a signal sequence, so MBP will remain in the cytosol.
   1237..1254    +  protein_bind   attB1 (fragment): mutant version of attB; core recombination site for the Gateway® BP reaction BP Clonase™
   1260..1276    +  CDS            TEV site (fragment): tobacco etch virus (TEV) protease recognition and cleavage site
   1281..1787    +  CDS            K-Ras (fragment): human small GTPase proto-oncoprotein
   1795..1812    -  protein_bind   attB2 (fragment): mutant version of attB; core recombination site for the Gateway® BP reaction BP Clonase™
   1912..1929    +  CDS            9xHis (fragment): 9xHis affinity tag
   1976..2091    +  ncRNA          5S rRNA: Accession: RF00001 - 5S ribosomal RNA
   2095..2181    +  terminator     rrnB T1 terminator: Escherichia coli rrnB; transcription terminator T1 from the E. coli rrnB gene
   2273..2300    +  terminator     rrnB T2 terminator: transcription terminator T2 from the E. coli rrnB gene
   2319..2358    +  promoter       AmpR promoter (fragment): bla
   2368..2415    +  terminator     T7 terminator: transcription terminator for bacteriophage T7 RNA polymerase
   2452..2907    +  rep_origin     f1 ori (sequence partly withheld): f1 bacteriophage origin of replication; arrow indicates direction of (+) strand synthesis
   3022..3882    -  CDS            AmpR: β-lactamase; bla; confers resistance to ampicillin, carbenicillin, and related antibiotics
   3883..3975    -  promoter       AmpR promoter: bla
   4056..4644    +  rep_origin     ori: high-copy-number ColE1/pMB1/pBR322/pUC origin of replication
   4830..4969    -  misc_feature   bom: basis of mobility region from pBR322
   5071..5262    -  CDS            rop: Rop protein, which maintains plasmids at low copy number; rop
   5279..5659    +  CDS            YPB1_ECOLX: Protein predicted: Swiss-Prot protein existence level 4. From Escherichia coli.
   5721..5785    -  CDS            TcR (fragment): tetracycline efflux protein; tet; confers resistance to tetracycline
   5800..5821    -  protein_bind   CAP binding site: CAP binding activates transcription in the presence of cAMP. E. coli catabolite activator protein
   5834..6916    -  CDS            lacI: lac repressor; lacI; The lac repressor binds to the lac operator to inhibit transcription in E. coli. This inhibition can be relieved by adding lactose or isopropyl-β-D-thiogalactopyranoside (IPTG).
   6917..6994    -  promoter       lacI promoter: lacI
   7002..7281    -  CDS            TcR (fragment): tetracycline efflux protein; tet; confers resistance to tetracycline
