[The description below was written by a language model from this plasmid's Addgene catalogue record and pLannotate feature annotations shown in this document.]
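Description:
R989-X63-566 is a bacterial expression plasmid built by Gateway recombination into the pDest-566 destination backbone, designed to produce a truncated human KRAS4b (residues 1-169) carrying the Q61K substitution in E. coli. The sequenced record is about 7.3 kb. It is propagated through a ColE1/pMB1-type origin and selected with ampicillin via the β-lactamase gene. The catalogue lists it as high copy, although the annotation also detects the rop gene and the pBR322 bom region, which are typical of pET-style backbones and normally moderate copy number. An f1 origin and residual fragments of a tetracycline resistance gene are also present as backbone remnants.

Expression is driven by a T7 promoter fused to a lac operator, followed by the T7 gene 10 ribosome binding site. The plasmid carries its own lacI gene, so transcription stays repressed until IPTG induction in a host that supplies T7 RNA polymerase. The open reading frame begins with a His6 tag and a signal-sequence-free maltose binding protein, which stays cytosolic and usually improves solubility while offering affinity purification handles. This is followed by the attB1 recombination scar, a TEV protease recognition site and the KRAS coding sequence, with attB2 downstream. TEV cleavage allows the His6-MBP partner to be removed, releasing the KRAS G-domain. A further His-tag-like sequence annotated beyond attB2 lies outside the described fusion and is probably a backbone remnant. The rrnB T1/T2 and T7 terminators close the transcription unit. The record supports use for recombinant production and purification of this KRAS mutant but does not specify downstream applications.
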