Addgene plasmid #244506: R989-X63-566
Purpose: Bacterial protein expression of His6-MBP-tev-Hs.KRAS4b(1-169) Q61K
Depositing lab: Dominic Esposito. Depositing organization: Frederick National Laboratory.
Backbone
  Vector backbone: pDest-566
  Backbone size w/o insert (bp): 6800
  Vector type: Bacterial Expression
Growth in bacteria
  Bacterial resistance: Ampicillin, 100 μg/mL
  Growth temperature: 37°C
  Growth strain: DH5alpha
  Copy number: High Copy
Gene/Insert
  Gene/Insert name: His6-MBP-tev-Hs.KRAS4b(1-169) Q61K
  Species: H. sapiens (human)
  Entrez Gene: KRAS (a.k.a. 'C-K-RAS, C-K-RAS, CFC2, K-RAS2A, K-RAS2B, K-RAS4A, K-RAS4B, K-Ras, K-Ras 2, KI-RAS, KRAS1, KRAS2, NS, NS3, OES, RALD, RASK2, c-Ki-ras, c-Ki-ras2)
  Tag / fusion protein: His6-MBP (N terminal on insert)
  Cloning method: Gateway Cloning
Terms and licenses: Academic/Nonprofit Terms; Industry Terms: Not Available to Industry
How to cite: R989-X63-566 was a gift from Dominic Esposito (Addgene plasmid # 244506 ; http://n2t.net/addgene:244506 ; RRID:Addgene_244506)
